Addgene plasmid #185182: pST_H9G2T8_CAEEL (pBS0342)
Purpose: For the mammalian expression of the C. elegans protein H9G2T8_CAEEL. This is one of the top performing targets in our apoptosis assay (it protected from apoptosis).
Depositing lab: Pamela Silver. Depositing organization: Harvard Medical School. Publication: Natural and Designed Proteins Inspired by Extremotolerant Organisms Can Form Condensates and Attenuate Apoptosis in Human Cells. Veling MT, Nguyen DT, Thadani NN, Oster ME, Rollins NJ, Brock KP, Bethel NP, Lim S, Baker D, Way JC, Marks DS, Chang RL, Silver PA. ACS Synth Biol. 2022 Mar 18;11(3):1292-1302. doi: 10.1021/acssynbio.1c00572. Epub 2022 Feb 18. PubMed 35176859.
Backbone
  Vector backbone: YK 02
  Vector type: Mammalian Expression
Growth in bacteria
  Bacterial resistance: Ampicillin, 100 μg/mL
  Growth temperature: 37°C
  Growth strain: DH5alpha
  Copy number: High Copy
Gene/Insert
  Gene/Insert name: H9G2T8_CAEEL
  Species: C. elegans (nematode)
  Insert size (bp): 840
  Cloning method: Gibson Cloning
Terms and licenses: Academic/Nonprofit Terms; Industry Terms: Not Available to Industry
Depositor comments: This is one of the top performing targets in our apoptosis assay (it protected from apoptosis). See supplemental table 2 in our paper to see its performance in our assay. The negative control for this assay is pSecTag2 B which can be obtained from Thermo here https://www.thermofisher.com/order/catalog/product/V90020
How to cite: pST_H9G2T8_CAEEL (pBS0342) was a gift from Pamela Silver (Addgene plasmid # 185182 ; http://n2t.net/addgene:185182 ; RRID:Addgene_185182)
