[The description below was written by a language model from this plasmid's Addgene catalogue record and pLannotate feature annotations shown in this document.]
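Description:
pST_H9G2T8_CAEEL (pBS0342) is a 5,750 nt mammalian expression plasmid, built on a backbone recorded as YK 02, that carries an 840 bp insert encoding the C. elegans protein H9G2T8_CAEEL, introduced by Gibson cloning. In E. coli it replicates from a high-copy ColE1/pUC-type origin and is selected with ampicillin through the β-lactamase gene and its native promoter. An f1 origin is also present, along with residual backbone elements (a bom fragment and lac promoter/operator remnants) that have no evident role in the payload.

Expression in mammalian cells is driven by the human CMV immediate-early enhancer and promoter, and transcripts are terminated by the bovine growth hormone polyadenylation signal. A T7 promoter sits just downstream of CMV, as is common in this vector family. The insert itself is not annotated in the feature table, but the unannotated interval between the T7 promoter and a partial FLAG epitope match is about the right size to hold it. This suggests the protein carries a C-terminal FLAG tag, although the catalogue fields do not list a tag. A second cassette places the Sh ble gene (BleoR) under tandem SV40 early and EM7 promoters with an SV40 poly(A) signal, which would allow Zeocin selection in both mammalian cells and bacteria. The short HIV-1 LTR and Klebsiella ble fragment calls are probably incidental annotation matches.

The depositor describes the construct as one of the top-performing candidates in an apoptosis assay in human cells, where expression of this nematode protein protected against apoptosis. It came from a study of proteins inspired by extremotolerant organisms, with empty pSecTag2 B as the negative control.
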