Features (pLannotate 1.2.2; 21 found; start..end, strand, type, name):
     26..78      -  misc_feature   bom (fragment): basis of mobility region from pBR322
    233..612     +  enhancer       CMV enhancer: human cytomegalovirus immediate early enhancer
    613..816     +  promoter       CMV promoter: human cytomegalovirus (CMV) immediate early promoter
    812..845     +  LTR            5' LTR (truncated) (fragment): truncated 5' long terminal repeat (LTR) from HIV-1
    861..879     +  promoter       T7 promoter: promoter for bacteriophage T7 RNA polymerase
   1719..1739    +  CDS            FLAG (fragment): FLAG® epitope tag, followed by an enterokinase cleavage site
   1762..1986    +  polyA_signal   bGH poly(A) signal: bovine growth hormone polyadenylation signal
   1990..2011    +  promoter       SV40 promoter (fragment): SV40 enhancer and early promoter
   2032..2460    +  rep_origin     f1 ori (sequence partly withheld): f1 bacteriophage origin of replication; arrow indicates direction of (+) strand synthesis
   2474..2803    +  promoter       SV40 promoter: SV40 enhancer and early promoter
   2851..2898    +  promoter       EM7 promoter: synthetic bacterial promoter&nbsp
   2917..3291    +  CDS            BleoR: antibiotic-binding protein; Sh ble from Streptoalloteichus hindustanus; confers resistance to bleomycin, phleomycin, and Zeocin™
   3301..3426    +  CDS            ble (fragment): BLE_KLEPN - Experimental evidence at protein level: Swiss-Prot protein existence level 1. Binding protein with a strong affinity to the bleomycin family of antibiotics. Binds to CL990; an antimitotic-antibiotic compound. From Klebsiella pneumoniae.
   3421..3542    +  polyA_signal   SV40 poly(A) signal: SV40 polyadenylation signal
   3615..3631    -  protein_bind   lac operator: The lac repressor binds to the lac operator to inhibit transcription in E. coli. This inhibition can be relieved by adding lactose or isopropyl-β-D-thiogalactopyranoside (IPTG). lac repressor encoded by lacI
   3639..3669    -  promoter       lac promoter: promoter for the E. coli lac operon
   3684..3705    -  protein_bind   CAP binding site: CAP binding activates transcription in the presence of cAMP. E. coli catabolite activator protein
   3718..3810    -  CDS            lacI (fragment): lac repressor; lacI; The lac repressor binds to the lac operator to inhibit transcription in E. coli. This inhibition can be relieved by adding lactose or isopropyl-β-D-thiogalactopyranoside (IPTG).
   3993..4581    -  rep_origin     ori: high-copy-number ColE1/pMB1/pBR322/pUC origin of replication
   4752..5612    -  CDS            AmpR: β-lactamase; bla; confers resistance to ampicillin, carbenicillin, and related antibiotics
   5613..5717    -  promoter       AmpR promoter: bla
>Addgene plasmid #185182 | pST_H9G2T8_CAEEL (pBS0342) | addgene full sequence | sequence record 366762 | Addgene NGS Result
CGGATCGGGAGATCTCCCGATCCCCTATGGTGCACTCTCAGTACAATCTGCTCTGATGCCGCATAGTTAA
GCCAGTATCTGCTCCCTGCTTGTGTGTTGGAGGTCGCTGAGTAGTGCGCGAGCAAAATTTAAGCTACAAC
AAGGCAAGGCTTGACCGACAATTGCATGAAGAATCTGCTTAGGGTTAGGCGTTTTGCGCTGCTTCGCGAT
GTACGGGCCAGATATACGCGTTGACATTGATTATTGACTAGTTATTAATAGTAATCAATTACGGGGTCAT
TAGTTCATAGCCCATATATGGAGTTCCGCGTTACATAACTTACGGTAAATGGCCCGCCTGGCTGACCGCC
CAACGACCCCCGCCCATTGACGTCAATAATGACGTATGTTCCCATAGTAACGCCAATAGGGACTTTCCAT
TGACGTCAATGGGTGGAGTATTTACGGTAAACTGCCCACTTGGCAGTACATCAAGTGTATCATATGCCAA
GTACGCCCCCTATTGACGTCAATGACGGTAAATGGCCCGCCTGGCATTATGCCCAGTACATGACCTTATG
GGACTTTCCTACTTGGCAGTACATCTACGTATTAGTCATCGCTATTACCATGGTGATGCGGTTTTGGCAG
TACATCAATGGGCGTGGATAGCGGTTTGACTCACGGGGATTTCCAAGTCTCCACCCCATTGACGTCAATG
GGAGTTTGTTTTGGCACCAAAATCAACGGGACTTTCCAAAATGTCGTAACAACTCCGCCCCATTGACGCA
AATGGGCGGTAGGCGTGTACGGTGGGAGGTCTATATAAGCAGAGCTCTCTGGCTAACTAGAGAACCCACT
GCTTACTGGCTTATCGAAATTAATACGACTCACTATAGGGAGACCCAAGCTGGCTAGCCACCATGCGCAT
GGTAGGCGAGAACGTCGCCCATGGAGCCGGGAAGGTGGCGGACGGGGCCAAGGCCGCCGGCAATTACGCC
GTAGATAGCGCCAACACCGCCGGCGAGGCCATTGTGGACGGCGCAAAGACGGTGGGCCAGACAGCTTCCG
ATGGGATGCGCATGATCGGCGAGAACGTGGCCCACGGGGCCGGAGTGGTGGTGGAGGGAGCTAAGTCTGC
TGGACAATCTATTGCTGATGGAGCTGTAGCAGCTAAGGACGCTGCAGTGGAGGGAGCTACTACTGCAGGT
AACAAAACAGTGGAAGGTATGAGGTTTGTGGGAGAAAACGTGGCACATGGAGCTGGGAAAGTGGCAGATG
GTGCAAAAGCAGCAGGGGATACAGTTGTAGAAGGGGGTAAAGCTGCCGCTGAAAAGACCGAATCTGGCAT
TGCATTTGTAGGACAGAAAATTGCAGAAGGAGCCGGAGCAGTGGCAGGTGGAGCTAAAGCTGCTGGAGGG
GCTGTGGTGGATGGGGTGGCTGCTGCTGGAGGGGCTGTCGTGGGTGGAGCTAAAGCTGTAGGAAGCGGTA
TCGCTGATGGGGCTAAATTTGTTGGTGAAAACGTTGCTTATGGAGCTGGAGCTGTTGCAGGGGGAGCCAA
GGCAGCCGGAGGAGCCGTTGTTGATGGCGCTGCAGCTGCCGGTGGTGCAGTGGTGGATGGTGCTAAGGCA
GTGGGAGGCTTTGTATCTGATACATTTTCTAGTGCAAGGGACGAAACAGGTGAGGCCTTAAAAACTGCTG
GAAGTAAGGTGAAGGCCAGTGAGTGAGGATCTGGGGACTACAAGGACGACGACGACAAGTGAACCCGCTG
ATCAGCCTCGACTGTGCCTTCTAGTTGCCAGCCATCTGTTGTTTGCCCCTCCCCCGTGCCTTCCTTGACC
CTGGAAGGTGCCACTCCCACTGTCCTTTCCTAATAAAATGAGGAAATTGCATCGCATTGTCTGAGTAGGT
GTCATTCTATTCTGGGGGGTGGGGTGGGGCAGGACAGCAAGGGGGAGGATTGGGAAGACAATAGCAGGCA
TGCTGGGGATGCGGTGGGCTCTATGGCTTCTGAGGCGGAAAGAACCAGCTGGGGCTCTAGGGGGTATCCC
C
[124 nt withheld, positions 2032-2155]
C
[91 nt withheld, positions 2157-2247]
A
[49 nt withheld, positions 2249-2297]
CCTTTGACGTTGGAGTCCACGTTCTTT
[37 nt withheld, positions 2325-2361]
ACCCTATCTCGGTCTATTCTTTTGATTTATAAGGGATTTTGCCGATTTCGGCCTATTGGTTAAAAAATGA
GCTGATTTAACAAAAATTTAACGCGAATTAATTCTGTGGAATGTGTGTCAGTTAGGGTGTGGAAAGTCCC
CAGGCTCCCCAGCAGGCAGAAGTATGCAAAGCATGCATCTCAATTAGTCAGCAACCAGGTGTGGAAAGTC
CCCAGGCTCCCCAGCAGGCAGAAGTATGCAAAGCATGCATCTCAATTAGTCAGCAACCATAGTCCCGCCC
CTAACTCCGCCCATCCCGCCCCTAACTCCGCCCAGTTCCGCCCATTCTCCGCCCCATGGCTGACTAATTT
TTTTTATTTATGCAGAGGCCGAGGCCGCCTCTGCCTCTGAGCTATTCCAGAAGTAGTGAGGAGGCTTTTT
TGGAGGCCTAGGCTTTTGCAAAAAGCTCCCGGGAGCTTGTATATCCATTTTCGGATCTGATCAGCACGTG
TTGACAATTAATCATCGGCATAGTATATCGGCATAGTATAATACGACAAGGTGAGGAACTAAACCATGGC
CAAGTTGACCAGTGCCGTTCCGGTGCTCACCGCGCGCGACGTCGCCGGAGCGGTCGAGTTCTGGACCGAC
CGGCTCGGGTTCTCCCGGGACTTCGTGGAGGACGACTTCGCCGGTGTGGTCCGGGACGACGTGACCCTGT
TCATCAGCGCGGTCCAGGACCAGGTGGTGCCGGACAACACCCTGGCCTGGGTGTGGGTGCGCGGCCTGGA
CGAGCTGTACGCCGAGTGGTCGGAGGTCGTGTCCACGAACTTCCGGGACGCCTCCGGGCCGGCCATGACC
GAGATCGGCGAGCAGCCGTGGGGGCGGGAGTTCGCCCTGCGCGACCCGGCCGGCAACTGCGTGCACTTCG
TGGCCGAGGAGCAGGACTGACACGTGCTACGAGATTTCGATTCCACCGCCGCCTTCTATGAAAGGTTGGG
CTTCGGAATCGTTTTCCGGGACGCCGGCTGGATGATCCTCCAGCGCGGGGATCTCATGCTGGAGTTCTTC
GCCCACCCCAACTTGTTTATTGCAGCTTATAATGGTTACAAATAAAGCAATAGCATCACAAATTTCACAA
ATAAAGCATTTTTTTCACTGCATTCTAGTTGTGGTTTGTCCAAACTCATCAATGTATCTTATCATGTCTG
TATACCGTCGACCTCTAGCTAGAGCTTGGCGTAATCATGGTCATAGCTGTTTCCTGTGTGAAATTGTTAT
CCGCTCACAATTCCACACAACATACGAGCCGGAAGCATAAAGTGTAAAGCCTGGGGTGCCTAATGAGTGA
GCTAACTTACATTAATTGCGTTGCGCTCACTGCCCGCTTTCCAGTCGGGAAACCTGTCGTGCCAGCTGCA
TTAATGAATCGGCCAACGCGCGGGGAGAGGCGGTTTGCGTATTGGGCGCTCTTCCGCTTCCTCGCTCACT
GACTCGCTGCGCTCGGTCGTTCGGCTGCGGCGAGCGGTATCAGCTCACTCAAAGGCGGTAATACGGTTAT
CCACAGAATCAGGGGATAACGCAGGAAAGAACATGTGAGCAAAAGGCCAGCAAAAGGCCAGGAACCGTAA
AAAGGCCGCGTTGCTGGCGTTTTTCCATAGGCTCCGCCCCCCTGACGAGCATCACAAAAATCGACGCTCA
AGTCAGAGGTGGCGAAACCCGACAGGACTATAAAGATACCAGGCGTTTCCCCCTGGAAGCTCCCTCGTGC
GCTCTCCTGTTCCGACCCTGCCGCTTACCGGATACCTGTCCGCCTTTCTCCCTTCGGGAAGCGTGGCGCT
TTCTCATAGCTCACGCTGTAGGTATCTCAGTTCGGTGTAGGTCGTTCGCTCCAAGCTGGGCTGTGTGCAC
GAACCCCCCGTTCAGCCCGACCGCTGCGCCTTATCCGGTAACTATCGTCTTGAGTCCAACCCGGTAAGAC
ACGACTTATCGCCACTGGCAGCAGCCACTGGTAACAGGATTAGCAGAGCGAGGTATGTAGGCGGTGCTAC
AGAGTTCTTGAAGTGGTGGCCTAACTACGGCTACACTAGAAGAACAGTATTTGGTATCTGCGCTCTGCTG
AAGCCAGTTACCTTCGGAAAAAGAGTTGGTAGCTCTTGATCCGGCAAACAAACCACCGCTGGTAGCGGTG
GTTTTTTTGTTTGCAAGCAGCAGATTACGCGCAGAAAAAAAGGATCTCAAGAAGATCCTTTGATCTTTTC
TACGGGGTCTGACGCTCAGTGGAACGAAAACTCACGTTAAGGGATTTTGGTCATGAGATTATCAAAAAGG
ATCTTCACCTAGATCCTTTTAAATTAAAAATGAAGTTTTAAATCAATCTAAAGTATATATGAGTAAACTT
GGTCTGACAGTTACCAATGCTTAATCAGTGAGGCACCTATCTCAGCGATCTGTCTATTTCGTTCATCCAT
AGTTGCCTGACTCCCCGTCGTGTAGATAACTACGATACGGGAGGGCTTACCATCTGGCCCCAGTGCTGCA
ATGATACCGCGAGACCCACGCTCACCGGCTCCAGATTTATCAGCAATAAACCAGCCAGCCGGAAGGGCCG
AGCGCAGAAGTGGTCCTGCAACTTTATCCGCCTCCATCCAGTCTATTAATTGTTGCCGGGAAGCTAGAGT
AAGTAGTTCGCCAGTTAATAGTTTGCGCAACGTTGTTGCCATTGCTACAGGCATCGTGGTGTCACGCTCG
TCGTTTGGTATGGCTTCATTCAGCTCCGGTTCCCAACGATCAAGGCGAGTTACATGATCCCCCATGTTGT
GCAAAAAAGCGGTTAGCTCCTTCGGTCCTCCGATCGTTGTCAGAAGTAAGTTGGCCGCAGTGTTATCACT
CATGGTTATGGCAGCACTGCATAATTCTCTTACTGTCATGCCATCCGTAAGATGCTTTTCTGTGACTGGT
GAGTACTCAACCAAGTCATTCTGAGAATAGTGTATGCGGCGACCGAGTTGCTCTTGCCCGGCGTCAATAC
GGGATAATACCGCGCCACATAGCAGAACTTTAAAAGTGCTCATCATTGGAAAACGTTCTTCGGGGCGAAA
ACTCTCAAGGATCTTACCGCTGTTGAGATCCAGTTCGATGTAACCCACTCGTGCACCCAACTGATCTTCA
GCATCTTTTACTTTCACCAGCGTTTCTGGGTGAGCAAAAACAGGAAGGCAAAATGCCGCAAAAAAGGGAA
TAAGGGCGACACGGAAATGTTGAATACTCATACTCTTCCTTTTTCAATATTATTGAAGCATTTATCAGGG
TTATTGTCTCATGAGCGGATACATATTTGAATGTATTTAGAAAAATAAACAAATAGGGGTTCCGCGCACA
TTTCCCCGAAAAGTGCCACCTGACGTCGA
